>Addgene plasmid #209656 | pAAV.CAGFLEX.(cyto).iATPSnFR2.A95K.HaloTag | addgene full sequence | sequence record 413202 | Addgene NGS Result
AGCGCCCAATACGCAAACCGCCTCTCCCCGCGCGTTGGCCGATTCATTAATGCAGCTGCGCGCTCGCTCG
CTCACTGAGGCCGCCCGGGCAAAGCCCGGGCGTCGGGCGACCTTTGGTCGCCCGGCCTCAGTGAGCGAGC
GAGCGCGCAGAGAGGGAGTGGCCAACTCCATCACTAGGGGTTCCTTGTAGTTAATGATTAACCCGCCATG
CTACTTATCTACGTAGCCATGCTCTAGGAAGATCCTTATCGATTTTACCACATTTGTAGAGGTTTTACTT
GCTTTAAAAAACCTCCCACATCTCCCCCTGAACCTGAAACATAAAATGAATGCAATTGTTGTTGTTAACT
TGTTTATTGCAGCTTATAATGGTTACAAATAAAGCAATAGCATCACAAATTTCACAAATAAAGCATTTTT
TTCACTGCATTCTAGTTGTGGTTTGTCCAAACTCATCAATGTATCTTATCATGTCTGCTCGAAGCGGCCG
CCCGGGTCGACGGTATCGATGCGGGGAGGCGGCCCAAAGGGAGATCCGACTCGTCTGAGGGCGAAGGCGA
AGACGCGGAAGAGGCCGCAGAGCCGGCAGCAGGCCGCGGGAAGGAAGGTCCGCTGGATTGAGGGCCGAAG
GGACGTAGCAGAAGGACGTCCCGCGCAGAATCCAGGTGGCAACACAGGCGAGCAGCCAAGGAAAGGACGA
TGATTTCCCCGACAACACCACGGAATTGTCAGTGCCCAACAGCCGAGCCCCTGTCCAGCAGCGGGCAAGG
CAGGCGGCGATGAGTTCCGCCGTGGCAATAGGGAGGGGGAAAGCGAAAGTCCCGGAAAGGAGCTGACAGG
TGGTGGCAATGCCCCAACCAGTGGGGGTTGCGTCAGCAAACACAGTGCACACCACGCCACGTTGCCTGAC
AACGGGCCACAACTCCTCATAAAGAGACAGCAACCAGGATTTATACAAGGAGGAGAAAATGAAAGCCATA
CGGGAAGCAATAGCATGATACAAAGGCATTAAAGCAGCGTATCCACATAGCGTAAAAGGAGCAACATAGT
TAAGAATACCAGTCAATCTTTCACAAATTTTGTAATCCAGAGGTTGATTATCGATAAGCTAATTCGAACC
TCTTCGAGGGACATAACTTCGTATAATGTATGCTATACGAAGTTATGGGTCGATGGTGAGATCTGGACTA
GAGGGTCGATGGTGATGCTTGGATCAAAATAGGAAGAATCCCAATGATAACTTCGTATAAAGTATCCTAT
ACGAAGTTATGGATCCCGCCACCATGGGCAGATCTATGAAGACTATTCACGTGAGTGTCGTAACTCCCGA
CGGGCCTGTATATGAGGATGACGTTGAAATGGTGAGCGTCAAAGCAAAAAGTGGCGAGCTCGGTATTCTC
CCAGGCCACATTCCCTTGAAAGCTCCCCTAGAGATCAGTGCCGCACGCCTGAAGAAAGGGGGCAAAACAC
AGTATATCGCTGTGTCAGGCGGCAACCTCGAAGTGCGGCCTGACAAGGTGACCATCTATGCCCAGGCAGC
CGAGAGGGCTGAGGATATCGATGTCCTGCGCGCCAAGAAAGCCAAGGAGAGAGCCGAGCGCCGACTCCAA
TCACAGGTCCTGGTCGGGAACGTCTATATCACCGCCGACAAGCAGAAGAACGGCATCAAGGCGAACTTCA
AGATCCGCCACAACGTGGAGGACGGCAGCATGCAGCTCGCCGACCACTACCAGCAGAACACCCCCATCGG
CGACGGCCCCGTGCTGCTGCCCGACAACCACTACCTGAGCACCCAGTCCGTGCTGAGCAAAGACCCTAAC
GAGAAGCGCGATCACATGGTCCTGCTGGAGTTCGTGACCGCCGCCGGGATCACTCTCGGCATGGACGAGC
TGTACAAGGGCGGTACCGGAGGGAGCATGAGCAAGGGCGAGGAGCTGTTCACCGGGGTGGTGCCCATCCT
GGTCGAGCTGGACGGCGACGTAAACGGCCACAAGTTCAGCGTGCGCGGCGAGGGCGAGGGCGATGCCACC
AACGGCAAGCTGACCCTGAAGTTCATCTGCACCACCGGCAAGCTGCCCGTGCCCTGGCCCACCCTCGTGA
CCACCCTGACCTACGGCGTGCAGTGCTTCAGCCGCTACCCCGACCACATGAAGCAGCACGACTTCTTCAA
GTCCGCCATGCCCGAAGGCTACGTCCAGGAGCGCACCATCAGCTTCAAGGACGACGGCACCTACAAGACC
CGCGCCGAGGTGAAGTTCGAGGGCGACACCCTGGTGAACCGCATCGAGCTGAAGGGCATCGACTTCAAGG
AGGACGGCAACATCCTGGGGCACAAGCTGGAGTACAACTTTATTTGTGTGGACATCGATTTTAAGCGCGC
CGAGCTCGCCCTTAAGCGCGCAATGAATAGGCTCTCAGTTGCCGAAATGAAGCTGCAGGGCGGAGGCTCG
GGCGGAGGTGGGTCGGGTGGCGGCGGATCAATGGCCGAGATCGGCACCGGCTTCCCCTTCGACCCCCACT
ACGTGGAGGTGCTGGGCGAGCGCATGCACTACGTTGACGTGGGCCCCCGCGACGGCACCCCCGTGCTGTT
CCTGCACGGCAACCCCACCAGCAGCTACGTGTGGCGCAACATCATCCCCCACGTGGCCCCCACCCACCGC
ACTATCGCCCCCGACCTGATCGGCATGGGCAAGAGCGACAAGCCCGACCTGGGCTACTTCTTCGACGACC
ACGTGCGCTTCATGGACGCCTTCATCGAGGCCCTGGGCCTGGAGGAGGTGGTGCTGGTGATCCACGACTG
GGGCAGCGCCCTGGGCTTCCACTGGGCCAAGCGCAACCCCGAGCGCGTGAAGGGCATCGCCTTCATGGAG
TTCATCCGCCCCATCCCCACCTGGGACGAGTGGCCCGAGTTCGCCCGCGAGACCTTCCAGGCCTTCCGCA
CCACCGACGTGGGCCGCAAGCTGATCATCGACCAGAACGTGTTCATCGAGGGCACCCTGCCCATGGGCGT
GGTGCGCCCCCTGACCGAGGTGGAGATGGACCACTACCGCGAGCCCTTCCTGAACCCCGTGGACCGCGAG
CCCCTGTGGCGCTTCCCCAACGAGCTGCCCATCGCCGGCGAGCCCGCCAACATCGTGGCCCTGGTGGAGG
AGTACATGGACTGGCTGCACCAGAGCCCCGTGCCCAAGCTGCTGTTCTGGGGCACCCCCGGCGTGCTGAT
CCCCCCCGCCGAGGCCGCCCGCCTGGCCAAGAGCCTGCCCAACGTTAAGGCCGTGGACATCGGCCCCGGC
CTGAACCTGCTCCAGGAGGACAACCCCGACCTGATCGGCAGCGAGATCGCCCGCTGGCTGAGCACCCTCG
AGATCAGCGGCTAGAAGCTTGCTAGTATAACTTCGTATAGCATACATTATACGAAGTTATGGGTCGATGG
TGATGCTTGGCAATTCGGGTCGATGGTGAAGCATTGGTCTTCCTATTTTGATATAACTTCGTATAGGATA
CTTTATACGAAGTTATGGGGATGATCCAATTCTTTGCCAAAATGATGAGACAGCACAATAACCAGCACGT
TGCCCAGGAGCTGTAGGAAAAAGAAGAAGGCATGAACATGGTTAGCAGAGGCTCTAGAGCCGCCGGTCAC
ACGCCAGAAGCCGAACCCCGCCCTGCCCCGTCCCCCCCGAAGGCAGCCGTCCCCCCGCGGACAGCCCCGA
GCCGCTCCCCCCGCACAAAGGGCCCTCCCGGAGCCCCTCAAGGCTTTCACGCAGCCACAGAAAAGAAACA
AGCCGTCATTAAACCAAGCGCTAATTACAGCCCGGAGGAGAAGGGCCGTCCCGCCCGCTCACCTGTGGGA
GTAACGCGGTCAGTCAGAGCCGGGGCGGGCGGCGCGAGGCGGCGGCGGAGCGGGGCACGGGGCGAAGGCA
GCGCGCAGCGACTCCCGCCCGCCGCGCGCTTCGCTTTTTATAGGGCCGCCGCCGCCGCCGCCTCGCCATA
AAAGGAAACTTTCGGAGCGCGCCGCTCTGATTGGCTGCCGCCGCACCTCTCCGCCTCGCCCCGCCCCSCC
CCYCGCCCCSCCCCSCCCCSCCYGGCGCGCGCCCCCCCCCCCCCCCCGCCCCCATCGCTGCACAAAATAA
TTAAAAAATAAATAAATACAAAATTGGGGGTGGGGAGGGGGGGGAGATGGGGAGAGTGAAGCAGAACGTG
GGGCTCACCTCGACCATGGTAATAGCGATGACTAATACGTAGATGTACTGCCAAGTAGGAAAGTCCCATA
AGGTCATGTACTGGGCATAATGCCAGGCGGGCCATTTACCGTCATTGACGTCAATAGGGGGCGTACTTGG
CATATGATACACTTGATGTACTGCCAAGTGGGCAGTTTACCGTAAATACTCCACCCATTGACGTCAATGG
AAAGTCCCTATTGGCGTTACTATGGGAACATACGTCATTATTGACGTCAATGGTACTCTTCCTAGAGCAT
GGCTACGTAGATAAGTAGCATGGCGGGTTAATCATTAACTACAAGGAACCCCTAGTGATGGAGTTGGCCA
CTCCCTCTCTGCGCGCTCGCTCGCTCACTGAGGCCGGGCGACCAAAGGTCGCCCGACGCCCGGGCTTTGC
CCGGGCGGCCTCAGTGAGCGAGCGAGCGCGCAGCTGGCGTAATAGCGAAGAGGCCCGCACCGATCGCCCT
TCCCAACAGTTGCGCAGCCTGAATGGCGAATGGG
[124 nt withheld, positions 4725-4848]
C
[91 nt withheld, positions 4850-4940]
A
[49 nt withheld, positions 4942-4990]
CCTTTGACGTTGGAGTCCACGTTCTTT
[37 nt withheld, positions 5018-5054]
ACCCTATCTCGGTCTATTCTTTTGATTTATAAGGGATTTTGCCGATTTCGGCCTATTGGTTAAAAAATGA
GCTGATTTAACAAAAATTTAACGCGAATTTTAACAAAATATTAACGCTTACAATTTAGGTGGCACTTTTC
GGGGAAATGTGCGCGGAACCCCTATTTGTTTATTTTTCTAAATACATTCAAATATGTATCCGCTCATGAG
ACAATAACCCTGATAAATGCTTCAATAATATTGAAAAAGGAAGAGTATGAGTATTCAACATTTCCGTGTC
GCCCTTATTCCCTTTTTTGCGGCATTTTGCCTTCCTGTTTTTGCTCACCCAGAAACGCTGGTGAAAGTAA
AAGATGCTGAAGATCAGTTGGGTGCACGAGTGGGTTACATCGAACTGGATCTCAACAGCGGTAAGATCCT
TGAGAGTTTTCGCCCCGAAGAACGTTTTCCAATGATGAGCACTTTTAAAGTTCTGCTATGTGGCGCGGTA
TTATCCCGTATTGACGCCGGGCAAGAGCAACTCGGTCGCCGCATACACTATTCTCAGAATGACTTGGTTG
AGTACTCACCAGTCACAGAAAAGCATCTTACGGATGGCATGACAGTAAGAGAATTATGCAGTGCTGCCAT
AACCATGAGTGATAACACTGCGGCCAACTTACTTCTGACAACGATCGGAGGACCGAAGGAGCTAACCGCT
TTTTTGCACAACATGGGGGATCATGTAACTCGCCTTGATCGTTGGGAACCGGAGCTGAATGAAGCCATAC
CAAACGACGAGCGTGACACCACGATGCCTGTAGCAATGGCAACAACGTTGCGCAAACTATTAACTGGCGA
ACTACTTACTCTAGCTTCCCGGCAACAATTAATAGACTGGATGGAGGCGGATAAAGTTGCAGGACCACTT
CTGCGCTCGGCCCTTCCGGCTGGCTGGTTTATTGCTGATAAATCTGGAGCCGGTGAGCGTGGGTCTCGCG
GTATCATTGCAGCACTGGGGCCAGATGGTAAGCCCTCCCGTATCGTAGTTATCTACACGACGGGGAGTCA
GGCAACTATGGATGAACGAAATAGACAGATCGCTGAGATAGGTGCCTCACTGATTAAGCATTGGTAACTG
TCAGACCAAGTTTACTCATATATACTTTAGATTGATTTAAAACTTCATTTTTAATTTAAAAGGATCTAGG
TGAAGATCCTTTTTGATAATCTCATGACCAAAATCCCTTAACGTGAGTTTTCGTTCCACTGAGCGTCAGA
CCCCGTAGAAAAGATCAAAGGATCTTCTTGAGATCCTTTTTTTCTGCGCGTAATCTGCTGCTTGCAAACA
AAAAAACCACCGCTACCAGCGGTGGTTTGTTTGCCGGATCAAGAGCTACCAACTCTTTTTCCGAAGGTAA
CTGGCTTCAGCAGAGCGCAGATACCAAATACTGTTCTTCTAGTGTAGCCGTAGTTAGGCCACCACTTCAA
GAACTCTGTAGCACCGCCTACATACCTCGCTCTGCTAATCCTGTTACCAGTGGCTGCTGCCAGTGGCGAT
AAGTCGTGTCTTACCGGGTTGGACTCAAGACGATAGTTACCGGATAAGGCGCAGCGGTCGGGCTGAACGG
GGGGTTCGTGCACACAGCCCAGCTTGGAGCGAACGACCTACACCGAACTGAGATACCTACAGCGTGAGCT
ATGAGAAAGCGCCACGCTTCCCGAAGGGAGAAAGGCGGACAGGTATCCGGTAAGCGGCAGGGTCGGAACA
GGAGAGCGCACGAGGGAGCTTCCAGGGGGAAACGCCTGGTATCTTTATAGTCCTGTCGGGTTTCGCCACC
TCTGACTTGAGCGTCGATTTTTGTGATGCTCGTCAGGGGGGCGGAGCCTATGGAAAAACGCCAGCAACGC
GGCCTTTTTACGGTTCCTGGCCTTTTGCTGGCCTTTTGCTCACATGTTCTTTCCTGCGTTATCCCCTGAT
TCTGTGGATAACCGTATTACCGCCTTTGAGTGAGCTGATACCGCTCGCCGCAGCCGAACGACCGAGCGCA
GCGAGTCAGTGAGCGAGGAAGCGGAAG
Features (pLannotate 1.2.2; 23 found; start..end, strand, type, name):
      2..58      +  CDS            lacI (fragment): lac repressor; lacI; The lac repressor binds to the lac operator to inhibit transcription in E. coli. This inhibition can be relieved by adding lactose or isopropyl-β-D-thiogalactopyranoside (IPTG).
     52..185     -  repeat_region  AAV2 ITR: inverted terminal repeat of adeno-associated virus serotype 2 inverted
    256..324     +  CDS            large T antigen (fragment): large T antigen from SV40 (simian virus 40)
    347..468     +  polyA_signal   SV40 poly(A) signal: SV40 polyadenylation signal
    511..1099    -  misc_feature   WPRE: woodchuck hepatitis virus posttranscriptional regulatory element
   1133..1166    -  protein_bind   loxP: Cre-mediated recombination occurs in the 8-bp core sequence (GCATACAT). Cre recombinase
   1237..1270    -  protein_bind   lox2272: Cre-mediated recombination occurs in the 8-bp core sequence (GGATACTT). lox2272 sites are compatible with each other, but incompatible with loxP or loxN sites (Lee and Saito, 1988). Cre recombinase
   1296..1616    +  CDS            atpC (fragment): ATPE_GEOKA - Experimental evidence at protein level: Swiss-Prot protein existence level 1. Produces ATP from ADP in the presence of a proton gradient across the membrane. From Geobacillus kaustophilus (strain HTA426).
   1629..2348    +  CDS            cEGFP: cEGFP is a basic (constitutively fluorescent) green fluorescent protein published in 2008, derived from Aequorea victoria.
   2361..2432    +  CDS            atpC (fragment): ATPE_BACP3 - Experimental evidence at protein level: Swiss-Prot protein existence level 1. Produces ATP from ADP in the presence of a proton gradient across the membrane. From Bacillus sp. (strain PS3).
   2481..3359    +  CDS            dhaA: DHAA_PSEPV - Experimental evidence at protein level: Swiss-Prot protein existence level 1. Catalyzes hydrolytic cleavage of carbon-halogen bonds in halogenated aliphatic compounds, leading to the formation of the corresponding primary alcohols, halide ions and protons. Has a broad substrate specificity, as it is able to dehalogenate mono- and di- chlorinated and brominated alkanes (up to at least C10), and the two isomers of 1,3-dichloropropene to 3-chloroallyl alcohol; the highest activity was found with 1,2-dibromoethane, while no activity was observed with the analog 1,2-dichloroethane. Fro
   3387..3420    +  protein_bind   loxP: Cre-mediated recombination occurs in the 8-bp core sequence (GCATACAT). Cre recombinase
   3483..3516    +  protein_bind   lox2272: Cre-mediated recombination occurs in the 8-bp core sequence (GGATACTT). lox2272 sites are compatible with each other, but incompatible with loxP or loxN sites (Lee and Saito, 1988). Cre recombinase
   3581..3711    -  intron         chimeric intron (fragment): chimera between introns from chicken β-actin and rabbit β-globin
   3800..3935    -  intron         hybrid intron (fragment): hybrid between chicken β-actin (CBA) and minute virus of mice (MMV) introns (Gray et al., 2011)
   3936..4213    -  promoter       chicken β-actin promoter: No description available
   4215..4463    -  enhancer       CMV enhancer (fragment): human cytomegalovirus immediate early enhancer
   4524..4656    +  repeat_region  AAV2 ITR (fragment): inverted terminal repeat of adeno-associated virus serotype 2 inverted
   4651..4720    +  CDS            lacZα (fragment): LacZα fragment of β-galactosidase; lacZ fragment
   4725..5153    +  rep_origin     f1 ori (sequence partly withheld): f1 bacteriophage origin of replication; arrow indicates direction of (+) strand synthesis
   5206..5310    +  promoter       AmpR promoter: bla
   5311..6171    +  CDS            AmpR: β-lactamase; bla; confers resistance to ampicillin, carbenicillin, and related antibiotics
   6342..6930    +  rep_origin     ori: high-copy-number ColE1/pMB1/pBR322/pUC origin of replication
