[The description below was written by a language model from this plasmid's Addgene catalogue record and pLannotate feature annotations shown in this document.]
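Description:
pAAV.CAGFLEX.(cyto).iATPSnFR2.A95K.HaloTag is a 7.1 kb adeno-associated virus transfer plasmid for Cre-dependent mammalian expression of a genetically encoded fluorescent ATP sensor. It is propagated in E. coli from a high-copy ColE1/pUC-type origin with ampicillin selection (AmpR), and it also carries an f1 origin. Two AAV2 inverted terminal repeats flank the expression cassette and define the segment that is packaged into recombinant AAV particles.

Between the ITRs, the CAG promoter (CMV enhancer, chicken β-actin promoter and a hybrid/chimeric intron) drives transcription towards a WPRE, which enhances transcript stability and expression, and an SV40 polyadenylation signal. In the annotated sequence these regulatory elements lie on the minus strand, whereas the sensor coding sequence lies on the plus strand. The open reading frame is therefore inverted relative to the promoter. It is bracketed on each side by a loxP/lox2272 pair in opposing orientations, the standard FLEX (DIO) arrangement. Cre recombinase flips the insert into the sense orientation and then excises one site of each pair, locking it in place, so only Cre-expressing cells produce the sensor.

The payload, iATPSnFR2, is annotated as fragments of the bacterial F-type ATP synthase epsilon subunit (atpC) flanking a GFP-derived domain (annotated as cEGFP), which links ATP binding to a change in green fluorescence. The A95K mutation defines the medium-affinity variant. A C-terminal HaloTag (annotated as the dhaA haloalkane dehalogenase) can be covalently labelled with chloroalkane dye ligands, offering a second fluorescence channel. The "(cyto)" in the name indicates a cytosolic version, and no targeting signal is annotated. The construct is intended for monitoring intracellular ATP in genetically defined cell populations.
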