Addgene plasmid #209656: pAAV.CAGFLEX.(cyto).iATPSnFR2.A95K.HaloTag
Purpose: Expression of iATPSnFR2, medium affinity
Depositing lab: Tim Brown & HHMI-JRC Tool Translation Team. Depositing organization: HHMI, Janelia Research Campus. Publication: iATPSnFR2: A high-dynamic-range fluorescent sensor for monitoring intracellular ATP. Marvin JS, Kokotos AC, Kumar M, Pulido C, Tkachuk AN, Yao JS, Brown TA, Ryan TA. Proc Natl Acad Sci U S A. 2024 May 21;121(21):e2314604121. doi: 10.1073/pnas.2314604121. Epub 2024 May 15. PubMed 38748581.
Backbone
  Vector backbone: pAAV
  Vector type: AAV
Growth in bacteria
  Bacterial resistance: Ampicillin, 100 μg/mL
  Growth temperature: 37°C
  Growth strain: NEB Stable
  Copy number: High Copy
Gene/Insert
  Gene/Insert name: iATPSnFR2.A95K.HaloTag
  Species: Synthetic
  Mutation: A95K
  Promoter: CAG
  Cloning method: Restriction Enzyme; 5′ cloning site unknown (unknown if destroyed)
Terms and licenses: Academic/Nonprofit Terms; Industry Terms: Not Available to Industry
Depositor comments: Please visit https://doi.org/10.1101/2023.08.24.554624 for bioRxiv preprint.
How to cite: pAAV.CAGFLEX.(cyto).iATPSnFR2.A95K.HaloTag was a gift from Tim Brown & HHMI-JRC Tool Translation Team (Addgene plasmid # 209656 ; http://n2t.net/addgene:209656 ; RRID:Addgene_209656)
